Addgene plasmid #128219: pAK006
Purpose: improved sgRNA backbone for tRNA-gRNA array, Position 6
Depositing lab: Vladimir Nekrasov. Depositing organization: Rothamsted Research. Publication: A modular cloning toolkit for genome editing in plants. Hahn F, Korolev A, Sanjurjo Loures L, Nekrasov V. BMC Plant Biol. 2020 Apr 23;20(1):179. doi: 10.1186/s12870-020-02388-2. PubMed 32326901.
Backbone
  Vector backbone: pUC57-Kan-mini
  Backbone manufacturer: GenScript
  Vector type: Plant Expression, CRISPR, Synthetic Biology
Growth in bacteria
  Bacterial resistance: Kanamycin, 50 μg/mL
  Growth temperature: 37°C
  Growth strain: DH5alpha
  Copy number: High Copy
Gene/Insert
  Gene/Insert name: improved sgRNA backbone for tRNA-gRNA array, Position 6
  Species: Synthetic
Terms and licenses: Academic/Nonprofit Terms; Industry Terms: Not Available to Industry
How to cite: pAK006 was a gift from Vladimir Nekrasov (Addgene plasmid # 128219 ; http://n2t.net/addgene:128219 ; RRID:Addgene_128219)
