[The description below was written by a language model from this plasmid's Addgene catalogue record and pLannotate feature annotations shown in this document.]
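Description:
pAK006 is a small (about 2.6 kb) module plasmid from a modular cloning toolkit for plant genome editing, built on the GenScript pUC57-Kan-mini backbone. It is maintained in E. coli at high copy through a ColE1/pUC-type origin and selected with kanamycin via an aph(3')-Ia (KanR) gene. Short annotated fragments of rop, bom and lacI appear to be residual backbone or lac-region sequence rather than functional parts.

The synthetic insert is described as an improved sgRNA backbone for building tRNA-gRNA arrays, assigned to Position 6 of the array. The feature table is consistent with this. It shows a short fragment of the Streptococcus pyogenes Cas9 guide RNA scaffold followed directly by a tRNA, then a lac region (CAP binding site, lac promoter, lac operator, pUC18/19 multiple cloning site and a lacZα fragment), and further downstream a tracrRNA-derived fragment corresponding to scaffold sequence. This layout suggests that the lacZα cassette is a replaceable blue/white screening placeholder sitting where a guide spacer would go, flanked by the tRNA upstream and the scaffold downstream, although the record does not say so explicitly.

In tRNA-gRNA arrays, several guides are transcribed as one polycistronic RNA, and endogenous tRNA-processing enzymes cut at the tRNA units to release individual sgRNAs, which allows multiplexed Cas9 editing. The position designation implies that this module supplies the sixth unit in an ordered assembly. The record does not state the assembly enzymes, the overhangs or the nature of the scaffold improvement. No plant promoter or Cas9 gene is annotated, so these would come from other toolkit components.
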