Features (pLannotate 1.2.2; 13 found; start..end, strand, type, name):
     72..91      +  misc_RNA       gRNA scaffold (fragment): guide RNA scaffold for the Streptococcus pyogenes CRISPR/Cas9 system
     97..167     +  ncRNA          tRNA: Accession: RF00005 - tRNA
    177..219     +  CDS            lacI (fragment): lac repressor; lacI; The lac repressor binds to the lac operator to inhibit transcription in E. coli. This inhibition can be relieved by adding lactose or isopropyl-β-D-thiogalactopyranoside (IPTG).
    232..253     +  protein_bind   CAP binding site: CAP binding activates transcription in the presence of cAMP. E. coli catabolite activator protein
    268..298     +  promoter       lac promoter: promoter for the E. coli lac operon
    306..322     +  protein_bind   lac operator: The lac repressor binds to the lac operator to inhibit transcription in E. coli. This inhibition can be relieved by adding lactose or isopropyl-β-D-thiogalactopyranoside (IPTG). lac repressor encoded by lacI
    359..415     -  misc_feature   MCS: pUC18/19 multiple cloning site
    412..569     +  CDS            lacZα (fragment): LacZα fragment of β-galactosidase; lacZ fragment
    575..674     -  misc_feature   bom (fragment): basis of mobility region from pBR322
    781..848     +  misc_RNA       tracrRNA (fragment): trans-activating CRISPR RNA for the Streptococcus pyogenes CRISPR/Cas9 system
    942..1530    -  rep_origin     ori: high-copy-number ColE1/pMB1/pBR322/pUC origin of replication
   1708..2517    -  CDS            KanR: aminoglycoside phosphotransferase; aph(3')-Ia; confers resistance to kanamycin in bacteria or G418 (Geneticin®) in eukaryotes
   2624..35      +  CDS            rop (fragment) (across the origin): Rop protein, which maintains plasmids at low copy number; rop
>Addgene plasmid #128219 | pAK006 | addgene full sequence | sequence record 252877 | Addgene NGS Result
TCGCGCGTTTCGGTGATGACGGTGAAAACCTCTGACACATGCAGCTCCCGGACGTCATTGTCGATGGTCT
CAAGTGGCACCGAGTCGGTGCAACAAAGCACCAGTGGTCTAGTGGTAGAATAGTACCCTGCCACGGTACA
GACCCGGGTTCGATTCCCGGCTGGTGCATTGTCTTCGCAGCTGGCACGACAGGTTTCCCGACTGGAAAGC
GGGCAGTGAGCGCAACGCAATTAATGTGAGTTAGCTCACTCATTAGGCACCCCAGGCTTTACACTTTATG
CTTCCGGCTCGTATGTTGTGTGGAATTGTGAGCGGATAACAATTTCACACAGGAAACAGCTATGACCATG
ATTACGCCAAGCTTGCATGCCTGCAGGTCGACTCTAGAGGATCCCCGGGTACCGAGCTCGAATTCACTGG
CCGTCGTTTTACAACGTCGTGACTGGGAAAACCCTGGCGTTACCCAACTTAATCGCCTTGCAGCACATCC
CCCTTTCGCCAGCTGGCGTAATAGCGAAGAGGCCCGCACCGATCGCCCTTCCCAACAGTTGCGCAGCCTG
AATGGCGAATGGCGCCTGATGCGGTATTTTCTCCTTACGCATCTGTGCGGTATTTCACACCGCATATGGT
GCACTCTCAGTACAATCTGCTCTGATGCCGCATAGTTAAGCCAGCCCCGACACCCGCCAACACCCGCTGA
CGCGCCCTGACGGGCTTGTCTGCTCCCGGCATCCGCTTACAGACAAGCTGTGACGAAGACAAGTTTCAGA
GCTATGCTGGAAACAGCATAGCAAGTTGAAATAAGGCTAGTCCGTTATCAACTTGAAAAAGTGGCACCGA
GTCGGTGCTTTTTTTTTTTTCGCTTGAGACCATCATTGTCACATGTGAGCAAAAGGCCAGCAAAAGGCCA
GGAACCGTAAAAAGGCCGCGTTGCTGGCGTTTTTCCATAGGCTCCGCCCCCCTGACGAGCATCACAAAAA
TCGACGCTCAAGTCAGAGGTGGCGAAACCCGACAGGACTATAAAGATACCAGGCGTTTCCCCCTGGAAGC
TCCCTCGTGCGCTCTCCTGTTCCGACCCTGCCGCTTACCGGATACCTGTCCGCCTTTCTCCCTTCGGGAA
GCGTGGCGCTTTCTCATAGCTCACGCTGTAGGTATCTCAGTTCGGTGTAGGTCGTTCGCTCCAAGCTGGG
CTGTGTGCACGAACCCCCCGTTCAGCCCGACCGCTGCGCCTTATCCGGTAACTATCGTCTTGAGTCCAAC
CCGGTAAGACACGACTTATCGCCACTGGCAGCAGCCACTGGTAACAGGATTAGCAGAGCGAGGTATGTAG
GCGGTGCTACAGAGTTCTTGAAGTGGTGGCCTAACTACGGCTACACTAGAAGAACAGTATTTGGTATCTG
CGCTCTGCTGAAGCCAGTTACCTTCGGAAAAAGAGTTGGTAGCTCTTGATCCGGCAAACAAACCACCGCT
GGTAGCGGTGGTTTTTTTGTTTGCAAGCAGCAGATTACGCGCAGAAAAAAAGGATCTCAAGAAGATCCTT
TGATCTTTTCTACGGGGTCTGACGCTCAGTGGAACGAAAACTCACGTTAAGGGATTTTGGTCATGAGATT
ATCAAAAAGGATCTTCACCTAGATCCTTTTAAATTAAAAATGAAGTTTTAAATCAAGCCCAATCTGAATA
ATGTTACAACCAATTAACCAATTCTGATTAGAAAAACTCATCGAGCATCAAATGAAACTGCAATTTATTC
ATATCAGGATTATCAATACCATATTTTTGAAAAAGCCGTTTCTGTAATGAAGGAGAAAACTCACCGAGGC
AGTTCCATAGGATGGCAAGATCCTGGTATCGGTCTGCGATTCCGACTCGTCCAACATCAATACAACCTAT
TAATTTCCCCTCGTCAAAAATAAGGTTATCAAGTGAGAAATCACCATGAGTGACGACTGAATCCGGTGAG
AATGGCAAAAGTTTATGCATTTCTTTCCAGACTTGTTCAACAGGCCAGCCATTACGCTCGTCATCAAAAT
CACTCGCATCAACCAAACCGTTATTCATTCGTGATTGCGCCTGAGCGAGACGAAATACGCGATCGCTGTT
AAAAGGACAATTACAAACAGGAATCGAATGCAACCGGCGCAGGAACACTGCCAGCGCATCAACAATATTT
TCACCTGAATCAGGATATTCTTCTAATACCTGGAATGCTGTTTTTCCGGGGATCGCAGTGGTGAGTAACC
ATGCATCATCAGGAGTACGGATAAAATGCTTGATGGTCGGAAGAGGCATAAATTCCGTCAGCCAGTTTAG
TCTGACCATCTCATCTGTAACATCATTGGCAACGCTACCTTTGCCATGTTTCAGAAACAACTCTGGCGCA
TCGGGCTTCCCATACAAGCGATAGATTGTCGCACCTGATTGCCCGACATTATCGCGAGCCCATTTATACC
CATATAAATCAGCATCCATGTTGGAATTTAATCGCGGCCTCGACGTTTCCCGTTGAATATGGCTCATAAC
ACCCCTTGTATTACTGTTTATGTAAGCAGACAGTTTTATTGTTCATGATGATATATTTTTATCTTGTGCA
ATGTAACATCAGAGATTTTGAGACACGGGCCAGAGCTGCA
